Addgene plasmid #114328: pStA0::J23102
Purpose: Promoter J23102 in pStA0
Depositing lab: John Heap. Depositing organization: Imperial College London. Publication: Start-Stop Assembly: a functionally scarless DNA assembly system optimized for metabolic engineering. Taylor GM, Mordaka PM, Heap JT. Nucleic Acids Res. 2018 Nov 20. pii: 5193345. doi: 10.1093/nar/gky1182. PubMed 30462270.
Backbone
  Vector backbone: pGT400
  Backbone size w/o insert (bp): 2210
  Vector type: Synthetic Biology
Growth in bacteria
  Bacterial resistance: Ampicillin, 100 μg/mL
  Growth temperature: 37°C
  Growth strain: DH5alpha
  Copy number: High Copy
Gene/Insert
  Gene/Insert name: Promoter J23102
  Species: Synthetic
  Insert size (bp): 38
  Cloning method: Unknown
  Sequencing primers: 5′ OligoGT234 GGGGAAACGCCTGGTATCT; 3′ OligoGT235 AGCAAAAACAGGAAGGCAAA
Terms and licenses: Academic/Nonprofit Terms; Industry Terms: Not Available to Industry
Depositor comments: Accession Number MG649436, Alternative ID = pGT324 . Please visit https://www.biorxiv.org/content/early/2018/07/04/361626 for bioRxiv preprint.
How to cite: pStA0::J23102 was a gift from John Heap (Addgene plasmid # 114328 ; http://n2t.net/addgene:114328 ; RRID:Addgene_114328)
