[The description below was written by a language model from this plasmid's Addgene catalogue record and pLannotate feature annotations shown in this document.]
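Description:
pStA0::J23102 is a small synthetic-biology part-storage plasmid from the Start-Stop Assembly system, a hierarchical DNA assembly method described as functionally scarless and optimised for metabolic engineering. It holds a single 38 bp synthetic insert, the constitutive bacterial promoter J23102, in the pStA0 storage vector; the catalogue lists the backbone as pGT400 (2,210 bp). The sequenced plasmid totals 2,248 nt. It is maintained in E. coli at high copy number through a ColE1/pUC-type origin of replication. Selection is with ampicillin, conferred by the β-lactamase gene (bla) expressed from its own promoter.

Apart from these maintenance functions, the annotated features are few. The insert site lies between a phage lambda t0 terminator upstream and, across the circular junction, an rrnB T1 terminator annotated on the opposite strand. These flanking terminators presumably insulate the stored part from transcription in the rest of the backbone, and the backbone from the part. The automated annotation labels the insert as a fragment of the J23119(SpeI) promoter rather than J23102. This is expected, because J23102 belongs to the same family of promoter variants derived from the J23119 consensus and shares most of its sequence, so the partial match corresponds to the deposited promoter. The plasmid carries no downstream coding sequence, reporter or ribosome binding site, so it is not an expression construct in itself. It serves as a sequence-verified source of the promoter part, to be combined with other stored parts when building expression units and multi-gene pathways within the assembly system. The record does not state the cloning method or the restriction sites used to release the part.
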