Features (pLannotate 1.2.2; 6 found; start..end, strand, type, name):
      1..87      -  terminator     rrnB T1 terminator: Escherichia coli rrnB; transcription terminator T1 from the E. coli rrnB gene
    186..290     +  promoter       AmpR promoter: bla
    291..1151    +  CDS            AmpR: β-lactamase; bla; confers resistance to ampicillin, carbenicillin, and related antibiotics
   1322..1910    +  rep_origin     ori: high-copy-number ColE1/pMB1/pBR322/pUC origin of replication
   2068..2162    +  terminator     lambda t0 terminator: transcription terminator from phage lambda
   2182..2206    +  promoter       J23119(SpeI) promoter (fragment): bacterial promoter (Registry of Standard Biological Parts BBa J23119) modified to end with an SpeI site
>Addgene plasmid #114328 | pStA0::J23102 | addgene full sequence | sequence record 229280 | Addgene NGS Result
ATTTGTCCTACTCAGGAGAGCGTTCACCGACAAACAACAGATAAAACGAAAGGCCCAGTCTTTCGACTGA
GCCTTTCGTTTTATTTGATGCCCGAAAGGGCCTCGTGATACGCCTATTTTTATAGGTTAATGTCATGATA
ATAATGGTTTCTTAGACGTCAGGTGGCACTTTTCGGGGAAATGTGCGCGGAACCCCTATTTGTTTATTTT
TCTAAATACATTCAAATATGTATCCGCTCATGAGACAATAACCCTGATAAATGCTTCAATAATATTGAAA
AAGGAAGAGTATGAGTATTCAACATTTCCGTGTCGCCCTTATTCCCTTTTTTGCGGCATTTTGCCTTCCT
GTTTTTGCTCACCCAGAAACGCTGGTGAAAGTAAAAGATGCTGAAGATCAGTTGGGTGCACGAGTGGGTT
ACATCGAACTGGATCTCAACAGCGGTAAGATCCTTGAGAGTTTTCGCCCCGAAGAACGTTTTCCAATGAT
GAGCACTTTTAAAGTTCTGCTATGTGGCGCGGTATTATCCCGTATTGACGCCGGGCAAGAGCAACTCGGT
CGCCGCATACACTATTCTCAGAATGACTTGGTTGAGTACTCACCAGTCACAGAAAAGCATCTTACGGATG
GCATGACAGTAAGAGAATTATGCAGTGCTGCCATAACCATGAGTGATAACACTGCGGCCAACTTACTTCT
GACAACGATCGGAGGACCGAAGGAGCTAACCGCTTTTTTGCACAACATGGGGGATCATGTAACTCGCCTT
GATCGTTGGGAACCGGAGCTGAATGAAGCCATACCAAACGACGAGCGTGACACCACGATGCCTGTAGCAA
TGGCAACAACGTTGCGCAAACTATTAACTGGCGAACTACTTACTCTAGCTTCCCGGCAACAATTAATAGA
CTGGATGGAGGCGGATAAAGTTGCAGGACCACTTCTGCGCTCGGCCCTTCCGGCTGGCTGGTTTATTGCT
GATAAATCTGGAGCCGGTGAGCGTGGGTCCCGCGGTATCATTGCAGCACTGGGGCCAGATGGTAAGCCCT
CCCGTATCGTAGTTATCTACACGACGGGGAGTCAGGCAACTATGGATGAACGAAATAGACAGATCGCTGA
GATAGGTGCCTCACTGATTAAGCATTGGTAACTGTCAGACCAAGTTTACTCATATATACTTTAGATTGAT
TTAAAACTTCATTTTTAATTTAAAAGGATCTAGGTGAAGATCCTTTTTGATAATCTCATGACCAAAATCC
CTTAACGTGAGTTTTCGTTCCACTGAGCGTCAGACCCCGTAGAAAAGATCAAAGGATCTTCTTGAGATCC
TTTTTTTCTGCGCGTAATCTGCTGCTTGCAAACAAAAAAACCACCGCTACCAGCGGTGGTTTGTTTGCCG
GATCAAGAGCTACCAACTCTTTTTCCGAAGGTAACTGGCTTCAGCAGAGCGCAGATACCAAATACTGTTC
TTCTAGTGTAGCCGTAGTTAGGCCACCACTTCAAGAACTCTGTAGCACCGCCTACATACCTCGCTCTGCT
AATCCTGTTACCAGTGGCTGCTGCCAGTGGCGATAAGTCGTGTCTTACCGGGTTGGACTCAAGACGATAG
TTACCGGATAAGGCGCAGCGGTCGGGCTGAACGGGGGGTTCGTGCACACAGCCCAGCTTGGAGCGAACGA
CCTACACCGAACTGAGATACCTACAGCGTGAGCTATGAGAAAGCGCCACGCTTCCCGAAGGGAGAAAGGC
GGACAGGTATCCGGTAAGCGGCAGGGTCGGAACAGGAGAGCGCACGAGGGAGCTTCCAGGGGGAAACGCC
TGGTATCTTTATAGTCCTGTCGGGTTTCGCCACCTCTGACTTGAGCGTCGATTTTTGTGATGCTCGTCAG
GGGGGCGGAGCCTATGGAAAAACGCCAGCAACGCGGCCTTTTTACGGTTCCTGGCCTTTTGCTGGCCTTT
TGCTCACATGTTCTTTCCTGCGTTATCCCCTGATTCTGTGGATAACCGTATTACCGCCTTTGAGTGAGCT
GATACCGCTCGCCGCAGCCGAACGACCGAGCGCCTTGGACTCCTGTTGATAGATCCAGTAATGACCTCAG
AACTCCATCTGGATTTGTTCAGAACGCTCGGTTGCCGCCGGGCGTTTTTTATTGGTGAGAATCCAGTGTG
GCTCTTCGCAGTTGACAGCTAGCTCAGTCCTAGGTACTGTGCTAGCCCATGAAGAGCGTAAGACCTCTAG
GGCGGCGG
